>Addgene plasmid #68040 | pEft-3::oxCerulean-oxVenus::Lgg-1 | depositor full sequence | sequence record 122330 | pEft-3::oxCerulean-oxVenus::Lgg-1 sequence 10458 bps
CACGTGACGTCGTGACTGGGAAAACCCTGGCGTTACCCAACTTAATCGCCTTGCAGCACATCCCCCTTTC
GCCAGCTGGCGTAATAGCGAAGAGGCCCGCACCGATCGCCCTTCCCAACAGTTGCGCAGCCTGAATGGCG
AATGGCGCCTGATGCGGTATTTTCTCCTTACGCATCTGTGCGGTATTTCACACCGCATATGGTGCACTCT
CAGTACAATCTGCTCTGATGCCGCATAGTTAAGCCAGCCCCGACACCCGCCAACACCCGCTGACGCGCCC
TGACGGGCTTGTCTGCTCCCGGCATCCGCTTACAGACAAGCTGTGACCGTCTCCGGGAGCTGCATGTGTC
AGAGGTTTTCACCGTCATCACCGAAACGCGCGAGACGAAAGGGCCTCGTGATACGCCTATTTTTATAGGT
TAATGTCATGATAATAATGGTTTCTTAGACGTCAGGTGGCACTTTTCGGGGAAATGTGCGCGGAACCCCT
ATTTGTTTATTTTTCTAAATACATTCAAATATGTATCCGCTCATGAGACAATAACCCTGATAAATGCTTC
AATAATATTGAAAAAGGAAGAGTATGAGTATTCAACATTTCCGTGTCGCCCTTATTCCCTTTTTTGCGGC
ATTTTGCCTTCCTGTTTTTGCTCACCCAGAAACGCTGGTGAAAGTAAAAGATGCTGAAGATCAGTTGGGT
GCACGAGTGGGTTACATCGAACTGGATCTCAACAGCGGTAAGATCCTTGAGAGTTTTCGCCCCGAAGAAC
GTTTTCCAATGATGAGCACTTTTAAAGTTCTGCTATGTGGCGCGGTATTATCCCGTATTGACGCCGGGCA
AGAGCAACTCGGTCGCCGCATACACTATTCTCAGAATGACTTGGTTGAGTACTCACCAGTCACAGAAAAG
CATCTTACGGATGGCATGACAGTAAGAGAATTATGCAGTGCTGCCATAACCATGAGTGATAACACTGCGG
CCAACTTACTTCTGACAACGATCGGAGGACCGAAGGAGCTAACCGCTTTTTTGCACAACATGGGGGATCA
TGTAACTCGCCTTGATCGTTGGGAACCGGAGCTGAATGAAGCCATACCAAACGACGAGCGTGACACCACG
ATGCCTGTAGCAATGGCAACAACGTTGCGCAAACTATTAACTGGCGAACTACTTACTCTAGCTTCCCGGC
AACAATTAATAGACTGGATGGAGGCGGATAAAGTTGCAGGACCACTTCTGCGCTCGGCCCTTCCGGCTGG
CTGGTTTATTGCTGATAAATCTGGAGCCGGTGAGCGTGGGTCTCGCGGTATCATTGCAGCACTGGGGCCA
GATGGTAAGCCCTCCCGTATCGTAGTTATCTACACGACGGGGAGTCAGGCAACTATGGATGAACGAAATA
GACAGATCGCTGAGATAGGTGCCTCACTGATTAAGCATTGGTAACTGTCAGACCAAGTTTACTCATATAT
ACTTTAGATTGATTTAAAACTTCATTTTTAATTTAAAAGGATCTAGGTGAAGATCCTTTTTGATAATCTC
ATGACCAAAATCCCTTAACGTGAGTTTTCGTTCCACTGAGCGTCAGACCCCGTAGAAAAGATCAAAGGAT
CTTCTTGAGATCCTTTTTTTCTGCGCGTAATCTGCTGCTTGCAAACAAAAAAACCACCGCTACCAGCGGT
GGTTTGTTTGCCGGATCAAGAGCTACCAACTCTTTTTCCGAAGGTAACTGGCTTCAGCAGAGCGCAGATA
CCAAATACTGTCCTTCTAGTGTAGCCGTAGTTAGGCCACCACTTCAAGAACTCTGTAGCACCGCCTACAT
ACCTCGCTCTGCTAATCCTGTTACCAGTGGCTGCTGCCAGTGGCGATAAGTCGTGTCTTACCGGGTTGGA
CTCAAGACGATAGTTACCGGATAAGGCGCAGCGGTCGGGCTGAACGGGGGGTTCGTGCACACAGCCCAGC
TTGGAGCGAACGACCTACACCGAACTGAGATACCTACAGCGTGAGCTATGAGAAAGCGCCACGCTTCCCG
AAGGGAGAAAGGCGGACAGGTATCCGGTAAGCGGCAGGGTCGGAACAGGAGAGCGCACGAGGGAGCTTCC
AGGGGGAAACGCCTGGTATCTTTATAGTCCTGTCGGGTTTCGCCACCTCTGACTTGAGCGTCGATTTTTG
TGATGCTCGTCAGGGGGGCGGAGCCTATGGAAAAACGCCAGCAACGCGGCCTTTTTACGGTTCCTGGTCT
TTTGCTGGCCTTTTGCTCACATGTTCTTTCCTGCGTTATCCCCTGATTCTGTGGATAACCGTATTACCGC
CTTTGAGTGAGCTGATACCAGCGGATAACAATTTCACAGGGCCCTGTCGGATTATGGGCTCTTCTTTTAT
CCTCTACTTTCTTTCTAGAAAATGCAAATGTTGAGTCAGAAATTGCTGAATGGAGTACAACTGCAATGGG
TTTAGCTTATGTTTCTGGAACAATTACTGGTGGAATTGTGATTGAAAAGTAAGGTTATATTTCATTTCAA
TAAATGTTACCACAGTATAACAAAAACAAGTTACATTGTTCAGAGTATGTCTGAATGTATTATTATTATT
GTATTTGTGCATCAGTACTGTAGTTGTACTGAAGAAGGGTTTAAAATAATCTCAACGTTTTTAAGACGAG
TTAGTGAGAATACGGTCGCAGTTAGGATGTTTGGACATAGTTTTATTAGATAATCGTGAACTAACTCACT
ATAAAAACCCGCTAACTCATTGAATAAGATAGTTTTAAACGTTCAAAATTTGAAGACAAAATTGTATGAA
TAAGTTTACAGAGTTGGTCGACGCAAGCTTCTCCTTCTCTTCACATTTCTCAATAATTTAGCTCTAATTG
CATTCGTATTCTTCGCAAAAATACGTATTCTGATTGACCCGATGAAATACGGATGCCTAGTTGCATTGAT
CATCTACGGTTATACTTATGGGTGAGGTTTTTCAAATATATTTTGATTTAATCGAATAATGAAATTTCAG
AACTGGAGTTGGTCCAATTTCGTGGTTTATATCCTCTGAACTGGTACCTCAAAAACATCGTAGTATTGCT
CAATCTGTGGCATATTCAATGAATACTGTAATGGTGGTTATCAGTACATTTACAGTATTACCTCTATATT
CCGTTATTGGTAGTTATGCTTTCCTTATTCTATATTCAATTCCTTCATTTATAAGTATGCTTATATTATT
TCGCTACTTACCGGAAACCAAAGGACGAGAGATTCATGATATTGTGAATGAACTTAAAAAAAAATGAAAA
CCTTTGAAAACGTTCATACGGCCGAAATTTTACTTGATCGAGCCAATTGAACTTTTGTTAAGACTTACAG
AAAAGTGAGAGATTTTGTTACAAAAAAGTGAGAAAAAAGCGAAAATGAACAGGAAAAAGAAGAAAAATAC
ACCCGAAGTATCATATAAAAATTAAAAAGATTGTTTGACCTGGCGGAACTTTTTTGCAAAAACTCTGAAT
ATCCATGGCACATGCTTCGTGCAAAACAGGATCCAAATGAATATCAACAAGAGATTCTTGAAGACGACGA
GCCACTTGCTCAGAGCATTGCTTATCTCGAATGAGACCCTTGTTAAAATCATTTTTCAAACATTATATGA
CATTGTCGAAATGTCCTCCTGATTCCATGATGGTAGCAAACTCACTTCGTCTTTGAGCCAATTTATCCAA
GTCCTTGTAAAAAGTATTCGAAAATTGTTAACGGATAAAATGTTTATTATAATATCAAAAACAATTTGTC
AGTTGACCACTTTTTGATATATTTGACAGAAACCGGGATGAATTGGCTCAAAGTTAGGGCGCCCTTCTAT
TACAGGGTTTCTGATAACAAACCGGTTATTAACTCCCAACAAGGGATGATTTCAATTCATCATGCTCAAA
TTGACCCAAATTAAGTTACATGACAAATTCATCGCCCTTTTCAACTCTTCTTGGCTCATCATCTGTTATT
CTGTTCCTATTCTGTCTGCACCCTATACCCCTTTGCATACTCTCTCGTCATTCCTTTCTTGGATAGTGTC
TTCTTCTCCCCAGCTCTGCTACTTCTATGACTTGCGCCCGCTGCTTTTCCGCTCGTTCCTCTCCTCTCTG
ACGTCTTCTTCTGCTTCTTTTCTCCTTCCTTTTTCCCTTCTCAATCTTCCTCTTTTTCCCATTTCTGTCA
ATCATTCGAAGAAGAAGAAGAAGAAGACCCTCATTCATTTCATTTTTTTTTCTGTCGGTGTGTGCTGCTC
GGTTAAGAGTGAGCTCTCTATTCCACGTCTTCTTCTTTTTCTTCTTCGATTCGAATCAATCACTCCACCA
AAACGCATTCGTTTTTGGGATTCACCCCGCGGTTCGCAACAGGTTTCTTTTTCAAATTATTAGCGTTATA
AATAGAAAAATGGTGGAGTTTCAATAAAAATGATAATTTACAAAGTGTATTTTGATTACATGTACTCAAA
AAGGTTGAAATTTTTCATACCAGTTTTCCGGAAATCCATCTGATATCATTATCGTATTTTTCTTTTTAAA
AATGTTTTCAAAAAAAAACAAAATATAGCTGGTTATTTGGCACCCTCTAATTACCATTTTCCTGTCACAC
CACACTCTTTTCCTTCTTCCACTTCTTTCCGTTTTCAGCCGCTTCCAACCAAACCGATATGAAAGCCGAG
CAACAACAATCGATTCCACCCGGCTCGGCGACCTTCCCGTCGCAGGTGAGACTCAGAAAACTAGAGAAAC
CGCTCAACTAACTCTTGATATCCGATTTCATTCTTTTCTCTTTTCTTTTTGTTGAACTTTTCCATATTTC
CAGATGCCACGGCCACCACCAAGCACCGAACAAGGAATCACAACGGAATCGGAGCTTGCGAAGAAAGCTC
AAATCACTCCGAACGACGTTTTAGCACTTCCGGGAATCACTCAAGGTATCTTGCTCCCTTTGGATTTCAG
TTTAAAACATAAATTTAGGATTCTTATGCTCCCCATCTGCGAACATCTATAACATCGAGTTCACCAAGTT
CCAAATCCGTGATCTGGACACTGAGCAAGTGCTTTTCGAGATCGCCAAACCGGAGAACGATCAGGAGAAT
GATGAGTCGCCACAGGAGTCGGCAAGATACGTGCGTTATAGATTTGCTCCAAACTTTTTGAAACTCAAAA
CGGTCGGAGCAACTGTGGAATTCAAAGTAGGAGACATCCCAATCCATCATTTCCGAATGATCGAACGTCA
CTTCTTCAAAGATCGCCTTCTGAAGTGTTTTGACTTTGAATTCGGATTCTGTATTCCGAATTCACGAAAC
AACTGTGAACATATCTATGAGTTCCCTCAACTCTCTCAACAACTCAGTGAGTCATTATTCTAAAAAGTAC
AATTCAAAAGACTAATCTCTTTTTCAGTGGACGACATGATCAACAATCCAAACGAGACTCGTTCTGACAG
CTTCTATTTCGTCGATAACAAACTCGTCATGCACAACAAAGCCGACTACTCATATGATGCATAAATATTT
AATACAAAAATGTTCTGGATAATTATTCTGTCGAATAGAAAAAAAACTCCAAATGTGATTAAATTCCAAT
AATTCCTGTCTAGTTTGTTCCTTCCCCTTCCCCTTCTCATGTTCAATGCATTCCTAAGCTTTTCAGTTCC
CCCCTTGTTTCTATATTTTTTCGCTGTCCTGTCACACTCGCTAAAAACACTAATCACACGGAAATCTGTT
TTCAATAAAAACTCCAACTTTAACTCATTTTCAATTTCAACTGAAAGATTTTTTCATTAGAGAATGTCTA
GAACTAGGCCCGGGCTACGTAATACGACTCACTTAAGGCCTTGACTAGAGGGTACCAGAGCTCACCTAGG
CAGGAACAGCTATGACCATGATTACGCCAAGCTATCAACTTTGTATAGAAAAGTTGGCACCTTTGGTCTT
TTATTGTCAACTTCCATTGGTTCTTCCATTGTTTCTGTTAAATTAATGAATTTTTCATAAAATAAAGACA
TTATACAATATAAAAATGAAGAATTTATTGAAAATAAACTGCCAGAGAGAAAAAGTATGCAACACTCCCG
CCGAGAGTGTTTGAAATGGTGTACGGTACATTTTCGTGCTAGGAGTTAGATGTGCAGGCAGCAACGAGAG
GGGGAGAGATTTTTTTGGGCCTTGTGAAATTAACGTGAGTTTTCTGGTCATCTGACTAATCATGTTGGTT
TTTTGTTGGTTTATTTTGTTTTTATCTTTGTTTTTATCCAGATTAGGAAATTTAAATTTTATGAATTTAT
AATGAGGTCAAACATTCAGTCCCAGCGTTTTTCCTGTTCTCACTGTTTAGTCGAATTTTTATTTTAGGCT
TTCAACAAATGTTCTAACTGTCTTATTTGTGACCTCACTTTTTATATTTTTTTAATTTTTAAAAATATTA
GAAGTTTCTAGGATAATTTTTTCGACTTTTATTCTCTCTACCGTCCGCACTCTTCTTACTTTTAAATTAA
ATTGTTTTTTTTTCAGTTGGGAAACACTTTGCTCACAAGTTTGTACAAAAAAGCAGGCTCAATGGTGTCA
AAGGGCGAAGAGCTGTTTACTGGAGTCGTCCCAATTCTGGTGGAGCTGGATGGAGATGTCAACGGGCATA
AGTTTTCAGTGCGAGGAGAGGGAGAAGGAGACGCTACCAACGGCAAGCTGACACTGAAATTCATCAGCAC
CACAGGGAAGCTGCCCGTGCCTTGGGTAAGTTTAAACATATATATACTAACTAACCCTGATTATTTAAAT
TTTCAGCCAACCCTGGTCACTACCCTGAGTTGGGGCGTCCAGTCATTTGCCCGATACCCAGACCACATGA
AGCAGCATGATTTCTTTAAATCCGCTATGCCCGAGGGCTACGTGCAGGAACGGACAATTTTCTTTAAGGA
CGATGGAACATACAAAACTAGTAAGTTTAAACAGTTCGGTACTAACTAACCATACATATTTAAATTTTCA
GGAGCAGAGGTGAAGTTCGAAGGAGACACTCTGGTCAACAGGATCGAGCTGAAGGGCATTGACTTTAAAG
AAGATGGAAATATCCTGGGCCACAAACTGGAGTACAACGCCATCCATGGCAACGTGTACATTACAGCTGA
TAAGCAGAAAAACGGGATTAAGGCAAATTTCGGACTGAACTGCAATGTGGAAGACGGGAGTGTCCAGCTG
GCCGATCACTACCAGCAGAACACTCCTATCGGCGACGGGCCCGTGCTGCTGCCTGATAATCATTATCTGA
GCACCCAGTCCGTCCTGTCTAAGGACCCCAATGAGAAAAGAGATCACATGGTGCTGCTGGAGTTTGTGAC
CGCTGCTGGCATTACCCTGGGGATGGACGAGCTGTACAAGGGACCAGGCGAGAATTTGTATTTTCAGGGT
CGTCTTGTCAAGTTCCTTGTTGGAGGACCAGGCATGGTGTCTAAAGGCGAGGAACTGTTCACTGGGGTGG
TGCCCATCCTGGTGGAGCTGGACGGCGATGTGAATGGGCACAAGTTTAGCGTGCGCGGAGAGGGAGAAGG
GGACGCTACCAACGGAAAGCTGACACTGAAACTGATTTCCACCACAGGCAAGCTGCCCGTGCCTTGGCCA
ACACTGGTGACTACCCTGGGATACGGCCTCCAGAGCTTCGCCCGGTATCCAGACCACATGAAGCAGCATG
ATTTCTTTAAATCAGCTATGCCCGAGGGCTACGTGCAGGAACGGACAATCTTCTTTAAGGACGATGGGAC
ATATAAAACTAGAGCCGAGGTGAAGTTTGAAGGGGACACTCTGGTGAACAGGATCGAGCTGAAGGGAATT
GACTTCAAAGAAGATGGAAATATCCTGGGCCACAAGCTGGAGTACAACTTCAACAGCCATAACGTGTATA
TCACCGCCGATAAGCAGAAAAACGGCATCAAGGCTAATTTCAAAATTAGGCACAATGTGGAAGACGGCGG
GGTGCAGCTGGCTGATCATTACCAGCAGAACACACCTATCGGGGACGGACCCGTGCTGCTGCCTGATAAT
CACTACCTGAGCTATCAGTCCGTGCTGTCTAAGGACCCAAACGAGAAACGGGATCATATGGTGCTGAAAG
AATTTGTGACTGCCGCTGGGATTACCCTGGGAATGGATGAGCTGTATAAGCACCCAGCTTTCTTGTACAA
AGTGGGAATGAAGTGGGCTTACAAGGAGGAGAACAACTTTGAGAAGCGTCGTGCCGAAGGAGACAAGATC
CGCAGAAAGTACCCAGACCGTATTCCAGTGATTGTTGAGAAAGCACCAAAGTCAAAGCTCCATGACTTGG
ATAAGAAGAAGTACTTGGTCCCATCCGATCTTACTGTTGGACAGTTCTACTTCCTCATCAGAAAACGCAT
CCAACTTCGTCCAGAAGATGCTCTGTTCTTCTTTGTCAACAATGTCATTCCACAAACCATGACCACAATG
GGACAACTCTACCAGGTAACTAACCAGTCGTTTATTTTCATTTAATTAACCCTTTTCTTTATTACAGGAC
CATCACGAGGAAGACTTGTTCCTTTACATCGCCTACAGTGACGAAAGTGTGTATGGAGGAGAGGTCGAAA
AGAAGGAATAAAGTGTCATGTATTATCCGCCGACGAATGTGTATACTTGTACAATGGAAATTTCATACTT
CTAATGGAAACCCAAAGCCCCTTTAAAAAAATCTTCTCATTTTCTGTAATAATTCTGTATTTCCTTCACA
TTTTCTTCTCATTTTTCTCGTATGACGGTTCCGAGTAGTGACTTCTATTCAAACTATTGTCTACGAAGTT
GCTCTTCTCCCCTCCCAGAAAATCATGTTTTCTCTCGGATTTTGATATTTTTTTGCTATTACTTTCAAAT
TTTTGATTCATGAATAAACGAAGAAGACACAAAACCAACTTTATTATACATAGTTGATAATTCACTGGCC
GTCGTTTTACACTCGAGACGTACGGTGCGCGCGATGCATTCGAAGATCTGCCCACTAGTGAGTCGTATTA
TAAGTGCAAGTAAGATCAGTGTTTGTTTCGATATCAGTCTGTTTCGTAACGGTCTTCTGTATAACTACAA
AAAAGAATAAAAAACCGTATCACAACTGAGAAAAAAGACAAAACTTATTGAACAGTGTTCCTTTCAAAAA
ATTATTTTGTAAAAAATCGAGTTTTTCTCCAAAATAACGCACGCAATCAAAAACAAGAAAACTAACGTGT
TCTCCTGGGCGTGGAACTCCTTATCAAGATTACCATTATTGTCTGTCAGAATTGATATTTCAATTATTTC
ATATCTAGACAAACCCGGGTGTCTTGCATTTATTAGTACTGTGAGTTTACATACAAACGAGGCTTACTCA
GATAACATAGAGTCACCTCTAATTAGCAAAAACCCATTTCTAATTAGCTATTTCGACCAGTTCTAAAGTC
ACCGTAATTAGAAATGGTTTTTGTAGCTTTTCTAATTAGAAATGACCCCGAGATAAGTGAAATATGGCAT
TTTCTGGGTTTTCTAGTAAGAAATGATCCCGCACGTAGTGATTCCGCGTTACAAGCCAAATTCAAATTAA
AAAAGTATATTACACAATTCAAGTTACATTATTTTCAGGAAACAATGGCGAAGAGCAAAGCAGAGATTCA
AAAGGAGGAAAGAGACAACAGATATGAACGAAGACTTCTTGAAAAGAGAAAGAGACATGAGGTGAGTAAC
CATGATAATAAATAATCAAGTAAGGGCTATAGATTTATAAATTCTGGAGTTAACAGTTTCGAAAAAAAGT
AGTTTTCATATGTGCGAAGGAATATCAAAAATAGGGGAATAGCCTAAACGAGTGAGAAAATTAAATGTTT
GTTATTTTTTCAAAAATGTCTGCAGGGCCGTTATCCTTTCAAATGCACTCTATCAAACATAGATCATATC
CATCATATCTTATCCAGAATTTATATCATATCCAAGATTGAGAGCGTTTCAAGGAAAATCTCAAACAACC
ATACAATTTTGTAGATCGACAACAAGGCCTCCACTTCTTCATCGATGGCCTCTGCAGCACCTGCACCACC
AAGTTTGTATTTTTCATATTAATATAAAGTGAGCCACGCATAGTCGTTTTTAGGATTTTTGCCAGATCGA
TGTCGCGCAAACAGACTGTTTTTTTTTCTTTGAAAGCCGTGCGTGACATGGGCCACGGATTGTAACGCCG
CGCTGGATGGATAAAAATTTATTCAGTTTTTTAGCCTTTACAAAATATGGTTCGACTACTTTCTTTATTT
TTACATTTTTATAGGTGCTCATTGAGCTGAGATATTTTGGGTATAATCGGAAAATCGCTGATTTTGGTCA
TTTTTCTGCACTAAAGATTACACAAAAAGTTCAGTATTTAGATTCATTGTTGAAAATTGGGGATGATCTA
CAGATACATATCGCCGTGTTCAAAAACA
Features (pLannotate 1.2.2; 20 found; start..end, strand, type, name):
      7..142     +  CDS            lacZα (fragment): LacZα fragment of β-galactosidase; lacZ fragment
    148..247     -  misc_feature   bom (fragment): basis of mobility region from pBR322
    349..384     -  CDS            rop (fragment): Rop protein, which maintains plasmids at low copy number; rop
    479..583     +  promoter       AmpR promoter: bla
    584..1444    +  CDS            AmpR: β-lactamase; bla; confers resistance to ampicillin, carbenicillin, and related antibiotics
   1615..2203    +  rep_origin     ori: high-copy-number ColE1/pMB1/pBR322/pUC origin of replication
   2968..2984    -  CDS            M13 gene XI (fragment): pXI; XI; phage assembly
   3462..3677    -  CDS            GSLG1_CAEEL (fragment): Experimental evidence at protein level: Swiss-Prot protein existence level 1. From Caenorhabditis elegans.
   4551..4568    -  misc_feature   P element 5' end (fragment): No description available
   4679..5521    +  CDS            unc-119: UN119_CAEEL - Experimental evidence at protein level: Swiss-Prot protein existence level 1. Myristoyl-binding protein that acts as a cargo adapter: specifically binds the myristoyl moiety of a subset of N-terminally myristoylated proteins and is required for their localization. Plays a key role in ciliary membrane localization of proteins. Required for the establishment or function of the nervous system. From Caenorhabditis elegans.
   5916..5936    +  protein_bind   attB4: mutant version of attB; core recombination site for the Gateway® BP reaction BP Clonase™
   5937..6536    +  promoter       eft-3 promoter: eft-3; promoter for the C. elegans elongation factor 1α gene (Mitrovich and Anderson, 2000)
   6545..6569    +  protein_bind   attB1: mutant version of attB; recombination site for the Gateway® BP reaction BP Clonase™
   6572..7390    +  CDS            moxCerulean3: moxCerulean3 is a basic (constitutively fluorescent) cyan fluorescent protein published in 2015, derived from Aequorea victoria.
   7454..8170    +  CDS            oxVenus: oxVenus is a basic (constitutively fluorescent) green/yellow fluorescent protein published in 2015, derived from Aequorea victoria.
   8175..8195    -  protein_bind   attB2: mutant version of attB; core recombination site for the Gateway® BP reaction BP Clonase™
   8198..8485    +  CDS            lgg-1 (fragment): LGG1_CAEEL - Also known as atg-8.1 From Caenorhabditis elegans.
   8529..8618    +  CDS            lgg-1 (fragment): LGG1_CAEEL - Also known as atg-8.1 From Caenorhabditis elegans.
   8926..8946    -  protein_bind   attB3: mutant version of attB; core recombination site for the Gateway® BP reaction BP Clonase™
   8950..8971    +  CDS            lacZα (fragment): LacZα fragment of β-galactosidase; lacZ fragment
