[The description below was written by a language model from this plasmid's Addgene catalogue record and pLannotate feature annotations shown in this document.]
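Description:
pEft-3::oxCerulean-oxVenus::Lgg-1 is a 10,458 bp C. elegans expression plasmid built on the pCFJ150 backbone. It is maintained in E. coli at high copy through a ColE1/pUC-type origin and selected with ampicillin via the bla gene and its promoter. The backbone also carries an unc-119 coding region, the standard worm transformation marker that rescues the movement defect of unc-119 mutants and so identifies transgenic animals. Annotated fragments of C. elegans genomic sequence flanking the cassette are in keeping with pCFJ150's general use as a targeting vector for Mos1-mediated single-copy insertion, although the record itself does not state how the transgene was delivered. Small lacZα, bom, rop and phage-derived fragments are vector remnants with no evident function here.

The payload sits between attB4 and attB3 sites, with attB1 and attB2 at the internal junctions. This is the footprint of a three-fragment Gateway assembly, with a promoter slot, a tag slot and a gene slot. The eft-3 promoter, from the worm elongation factor 1α gene, drives ubiquitous expression of a tandem fluorescent tag made of an oxCerulean-type cyan protein (annotated as moxCerulean3) followed by oxVenus. Both are Aequorea-derived variants published in 2015. Downstream of attB2 comes lgg-1, the worm Atg8 homologue, annotated as two coding segments separated by a short gap, which suggests a genomic copy containing an intron. No 3' UTR is annotated, though unannotated sequence follows the lgg-1 coding region before attB3.

The resulting fusion places the double fluorescent protein (dFP) at the N-terminus of LGG-1. According to the record, it is intended as a ubiquitously expressed reporter for monitoring autophagy in C. elegans.
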