Addgene plasmid #68040: pEft-3::oxCerulean-oxVenus::Lgg-1
Purpose: Lgg-1 tagged with oxCerulean-oxVenus (dFP, or double fluorescent protein), expressed ubiquitously, for monitoring autophagy
Depositing lab: Dana Miller. Depositing organization: University of Washington. Publication: Tissue-specific autophagy responses to aging and stress in C. elegans. Chapin HA, Okada M, Merz AJ, Miller DL. Aging (Albany NY). 2015 Jun 30. 100765 PubMed 26142908.
Backbone
  Vector backbone: pCFJ150
  Backbone manufacturer: Erik Jorgensen
  Vector type: Worm Expression
Growth in bacteria
  Bacterial resistance: Ampicillin, 100 μg/mL
  Growth temperature: 37°C
  Growth strain: DH5alpha
  Copy number: High Copy
Gene/Insert
  Gene/Insert name: pEft-3::oxCerulean-oxVenus::Lgg-1
Terms and licenses: Academic/Nonprofit Terms; Industry Terms: Not Available to Industry
How to cite: pEft-3::oxCerulean-oxVenus::Lgg-1 was a gift from Dana Miller (Addgene plasmid # 68040 ; http://n2t.net/addgene:68040 ; RRID:Addgene_68040)
