>Addgene plasmid #68040 | pEft-3::oxCerulean-oxVenus::Lgg-1 | addgene partial sequence | sequence record 122329 | pSA-F 5'-ccttccccttctcatgttca-3'
TATTTTTTCGCTGTCCTGTCACACTCGCTAAAAACACTAATCACACGGAAATCTGTTTTCAATAAAAACT
CCAACTTTAACTCATTTTCAATTTCAACTGAAAGATTTTTTCATTAGAGAATGTCTAGAACTAGGCCCGG
GCTACGTAATACGACTCACTTAAGGCCTTGACTAGAGGGTACCAGAGCTCACCTAGGCAGGAACAGCTAT
GACCATGATTACGCCAAGCTATCAACTTTGTATAGAAAAGTTGGCACCTTTGGTCTTTTATTGTCAACTT
CCATTGGTTCTTCCATTGTTTCTGTTAAATTAATGAATTTTTCATAAAATAAAGACATTATACAATATAA
AAATGAAGAATTTATTGAAAATAAACTGCCAGAGAGAAAAAGTATGCAACACTCCCGCCGAGAGTGTTTG
AAATGGTGTACGGTACATTTTCGTGCTAGGAGTTAGATGTGCAGGCAGCAACGAGAGGGGGAGAGATTTT
TTTGGGCCTTGTGAAATTAACGTGAGTTTTCTGGTCATCTGACTAATCATGTTGGTTTTTTGTTGGTTTA
TTTTGTTTTTATCTTTGTTTTTATCCAGATTAGGAAATTTAAATTTTATGAATTTATAATGAGGTCAAAC
ATTCAGTCCCAGCGTTTTTCCTGTTCTCACTGTTTAGTCGAATTTTTATTTTAGGCTTTCAACAAATGTT
CTAACTGTCTTATTTGTGACCTCACTTTTTATATTTTTTTAATTTTTAAAAATATTAGAAGTTTCTAGGA
TAATTTTTTCGACTTT
