>Addgene plasmid #68040 | pEft-3::oxCerulean-oxVenus::Lgg-1 | addgene partial sequence | sequence record 122415 | M13-F20 5'-TGTAAAACGACGGCCAGT-3'
TGTGTCTTCTTCGTTTATTCATGAATCAAAAATTTGAAAGTAATAGCAAAAAAATATCAAAATCCGAGAG
AAAACATGATTTTCTGGGAGGGGAGAAGAGCAACTTCGTAGACAATAGTTTGAATAGAAGTCACTACTCG
GAACCGTCATACGAGAAAAATGAGAAGAAAATGTGAAGGAAATACAGAATTATTACAGAAAATGAGAAGA
TTTTTTTAAAGGGGCTTTGGGTTTCCATTAGAAGTATGAAATTTCCATTGTACAAGTATACACATTCGTC
GGCGGATAATACATGACACTTTATTCCTTCTTTTCGACCTCTCCTCCATACACACTTTCGTCACTGTAGG
CGATGTAAAGGAACAAGTCTTCCTCGTGATGGTCCTGTAATAAAGAAAAGGGTTAATTAAATGAAAATAA
ACGACTGGTTAGTTACCTGGTAGAGTTGTCCCATTGTGGTCATGGTTTGTGGAATGACATTGTTGACAAA
GAAGAACAGAGCATCTTCTGGACGAAGTTGGATGCGTTTTCTGATGAGGAAGTAGAACTGTCCAACAGTA
AGATCGGATGGGACCAAGTACTTCTTCTTATCCAAGTCATGGAGCTTTGACTTTGGTGCTTTCTCAACAA
TCACTGGAATACGGTCTGGGTACTTTCTGCGGATCTTGTCTCCTTCGGCACGACGCTTCTCAAAGTTGTT
CTCCTCCTTGTAAGCCCACTTCATTCCCACTTTGTACAA
